Addgene plasmid #26819: pcDNA3.3_LIN28A
Depositing lab: Derrick Rossi. Depositing organization: Boston Children's Hospital. Publication: Highly efficient reprogramming to pluripotency and directed differentiation of human cells with synthetic modified mRNA. Warren L, Manos PD, Ahfeldt T, Loh YH, Li H, Lau F, Ebina W, Mandal PK, Smith ZD, Meissner A, Daley GQ, Brack AS, Collins JJ, Cowan C, Schlaeger TM, Rossi DJ. Cell Stem Cell. 2010 Nov 5;7(5):618-30. doi: 10.1016/j.stem.2010.08.012. Epub 2010 Sep 30. PubMed 20888316.
Backbone
  Vector backbone: pcDNA3.3
  Backbone size w/o insert (bp): 5400
  Vector type: Mammalian Expression
Growth in bacteria
  Bacterial resistance: Ampicillin, 100 μg/mL
  Growth temperature: 37°C
  Growth strain: DH5alpha
  Copy number: High Copy
Gene/Insert
  Gene/Insert name: 5'UTR-LIN28A-3'UTR (alt name: lin28a)
  Species: H. sapiens (human)
  Insert size (bp): 813
  Entrez Gene: LIN28A (a.k.a. CSDD1, LIN-28, LIN28, ZCCHC1, lin-28A)
  Cloning method: Restriction Enzyme
  Sequencing primers: 5′ CMV Forward; 3′ TK polyA reverse
Terms and licenses: Academic/Nonprofit Terms; Industry Terms
Depositor comments: Note that orientation of the insert in pcDNA does not matter -- they were cloned by TA-cloning, and either orientation is fine.
How to cite: pcDNA3.3_LIN28A was a gift from Derrick Rossi (Addgene plasmid # 26819 ; http://n2t.net/addgene:26819 ; RRID:Addgene_26819)
