[The description below was written by a language model from this plasmid's Addgene catalogue record, the feature table of its GenBank file and pLannotate feature annotations shown in this document.]
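Description:
pcDNA3.3_LIN28A is a plasmid built on the pcDNA3.3 mammalian expression backbone that carries the human LIN28A coding sequence flanked by 5' and 3' untranslated regions (an 813 bp insert). It is propagated in E. coli as a high-copy plasmid through a ColE1/pUC-type origin and selected with ampicillin via the β-lactamase gene. The backbone also carries an f1 origin. A neomycin phosphotransferase cassette driven by the SV40 early promoter and ended by an SV40 polyadenylation signal could serve for G418 selection in mammalian cells.

In the 6,240 nt full-sequence annotation, the LIN28A open reading frame lies on the forward strand immediately downstream of a T7 promoter. The CMV enhancer/promoter and the HSV TK polyadenylation signal that flank the cloning site are annotated on the opposite strand. The insert therefore sits in reverse orientation relative to the CMV expression cassette, so CMV-driven expression of LIN28A is not expected from this clone. The depositor notes that the insert was introduced by TA cloning and that either orientation is acceptable. This implies the plasmid is meant as a sequence-verified template rather than as a direct expression vector.

The associated publication concerns reprogramming human cells to pluripotency with synthetic modified mRNA. This fits a role for the T7-UTR-LIN28A-UTR unit as the source of template for in vitro transcription of LIN28A mRNA, although the record does not spell out that workflow. LIN28A is an RNA-binding protein that blocks let-7 microRNA processing and is one of the factors used in reprogramming. The separate 881 bp GenBank record covers only part of the plasmid and annotates just a Kozak consensus sequence.
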