Features (pLannotate 1.2.2; 19 found; start..end, strand, type, name):
      2..94      +  CDS            lacI (fragment): lac repressor; lacI; The lac repressor binds to the lac operator to inhibit transcription in E. coli. This inhibition can be relieved by adding lactose or isopropyl-β-D-thiogalactopyranoside (IPTG).
    107..128     +  protein_bind   CAP binding site: CAP binding activates transcription in the presence of cAMP. E. coli catabolite activator protein
    143..173     +  promoter       lac promoter: promoter for the E. coli lac operon
    181..197     +  protein_bind   lac operator: The lac repressor binds to the lac operator to inhibit transcription in E. coli. This inhibition can be relieved by adding lactose or isopropyl-β-D-thiogalactopyranoside (IPTG). lac repressor encoded by lacI
    270..391     -  polyA_signal   SV40 poly(A) signal: SV40 polyadenylation signal
    386..544     -  CDS            ble (fragment): BLE_KLEPN - Experimental evidence at protein level: Swiss-Prot protein existence level 1. Binding protein with a strong affinity to the bleomycin family of antibiotics. Binds to CL990; an antimitotic-antibiotic compound. From Klebsiella pneumoniae.
    570..1361    -  CDS            neo: KKA2_KLEPN - Also known as kan, nptII. Experimental evidence at protein level: Swiss-Prot protein existence level 1. Resistance to kanamycin, neomycin, paromomycin, ribostamycin, butirosin and gentamicin B. From Klebsiella pneumoniae.
   1428..1757    -  promoter       SV40 promoter: SV40 enhancer and early promoter
   1771..2199    -  rep_origin     f1 ori (sequence partly withheld): f1 bacteriophage origin of replication; arrow indicates direction of (+) strand synthesis
   2294..2310    +  polyA_signal   bGH poly(A) signal (fragment): bovine growth hormone polyadenylation signal
   2401..2449    -  polyA_signal   HSV TK poly(A) signal: herpes simplex virus thymidine kinase polyadenylation signal (Cole and Stacy, 1985)
   2565..2583    +  promoter       T7 promoter: promoter for bacteriophage T7 RNA polymerase
   2629..3255    +  CDS            LIN28A: LN28A_HUMAN - Also known as CSDD1, LIN28, ZCCHC1. Experimental evidence at protein level: Swiss-Prot protein existence level 1. RNA-binding protein that inhibits processing of pre-let-7 miRNAs and regulates translation of mRNAs that control developmental timing, pluripotency and metabolism (PubMed:21247876). Seems to recognize a common structural G-quartet (G4) feature in its miRNA and mRNA targets (Probable). 'Translational enhancer' that drives specific mRNAs to polysomes and increases the efficiency of protein synthesis. Its association with the translational machinery and target mRNAs resu
   3486..3689    -  promoter       CMV promoter: human cytomegalovirus (CMV) immediate early promoter
   3690..4069    -  enhancer       CMV enhancer: human cytomegalovirus immediate early enhancer
   4224..4276    +  misc_feature   bom (fragment): basis of mobility region from pBR322
   4335..4439    +  promoter       AmpR promoter: bla
   4440..5300    +  CDS            AmpR: β-lactamase; bla; confers resistance to ampicillin, carbenicillin, and related antibiotics
   5471..6059    +  rep_origin     ori: high-copy-number ColE1/pMB1/pBR322/pUC origin of replication
>Addgene plasmid #26819 | pcDNA3.3_LIN28A | addgene full sequence | sequence record 169366 | Addgene NGS result
AGCGCCCAATACGCAAACCGCCTCTCCCCGCGCGTTGGCCGATTCATTAATGCAGCTGGCACGACAGGTT
TCCCGACTGGAAAGCGGGCAGTGAGCGCAACGCAATTAATGTGAGTTAGCTCACTCATTAGGCACCCCAG
GCTTTACACTTTATGCTTCCGGCTCGTATGTTGTGTGGAATTGTGAGCGGATAACAATTTCACACAGGAA
ACAGCTATGACCATGATTACGCCAAGCTCTAGCTAGAGGTCGACGGTATACAGACATGATAAGATACATT
GATGAGTTTGGACAAACCACAACTAGAATGCAGTGAAAAAAATGCTTTATTTGTGAAATTTGTGATGCTA
TTGCTTTATTTGTAACCATTATAAGCTGCAATAAACAAGTTGGGGTGGGCGAAGAACTCCAGCATGAGAT
CCCCGCGCTGGAGGATCATCCAGCCGGCGTCCCGGAAAACGATTCCGAAGCCCAACCTTTCATAGAAGGC
GGCGGTGGAATCGAAATCTCGTGATGGCAGGTTGGGCGTCGCTTGGTCGGTCATTTCGCGAACCCCAGAG
TCCCGCTCAGAAGAACTCGTCAAGAAGGCGATAGAAGGCGATGCGCTGCGAATCGGGAGCGGCGATACCG
TAAAGCACGAGGAAGCGGTCAGCCCATTCGCCGCCAAGCTCTTCAGCAATATCACGGGTAGCCAACGCTA
TGTCCTGATAGCGGTCCGCCACACCCAGCCGGCCACAGTCGATGAATCCAGAAAAGCGGCCATTTTCCAC
CATGATATTCGGCAAGCAGGCATCGCCATGGGTCACGACGAGATCCTCGCCGTCGGGCATGCGCGCCTTG
AGCCTGGCGAACAGTTCGGCTGGCGCGAGCCCCTGATGCTCTTCGTCCAGATCATCCTGATCGACAAGAC
CGGCTTCCATCCGAGTACGTGCTCGCTCGATGCGATGTTTCGCTTGGTGGTCGAATGGGCAGGTAGCCGG
ATCAAGCGTATGCAGCCGCCGCATTGCATCAGCCATGATGGATACTTTCTCGGCAGGAGCAAGGTGAGAT
GACAGGAGATCCTGCCCCGGCACTTCGCCCAATAGCAGCCAGTCCCTTCCCGCTTCAGTGACAACGTCGA
GCACAGCTGCGCAAGGAACGCCCGTCGTGGCCAGCCACGATAGCCGCGCTGCCTCGTCCTGCAGTTCATT
CAGGGCACCGGACAGGTCGGTCTTGACAAAAAGAACCGGGCGCCCCTGCGCTGACAGCCGGAACACGGCG
GCATCAGAGCAGCCGATTGTCTGTTGTGCCCAGTCATAGCCGAATAGCCTCTCCACCCAAGCGGCCGGAG
AACCTGCGTGCAATCCATCTTGTTCAATCATGCGAAACGATCCTCATCCTGTCTCTTGATCAGATCCGAA
AATGGATATACAAGCTCCCGGGAGCTTTTTGCAAAAGCCTAGGCCTCCAAAAAAGCCTCCTCACTACTTC
TGGAATAGCTCAGAGGCAGAGGCGGCCTCGGCCTCTGCATAAATAAAAAAAATTAGTCAGCCATGGGGCG
GAGAATGGGCGGAACTGGGCGGAGTTAGGGGCGGGATGGGCGGAGTTAGGGGCGGGACTATGGTTGCTGA
CTAATTGAGATGCATGCTTTGCATACTTCTGCCTGCTGGGGAGCCTGGGGACTTTCCACACCTGGTTGCT
GACTAATTGAGATGCATGCTTTGCATACTTCTGCCTGCTGGGGAGCCTGGGGACTTTCCACACCCTAACT
GACACACATTCCACAGAATTAATTCGCGTTAAATTTTTGTTAAATCAGCTCATTTTTTAACCAATAGGCC
GAAATCGGCAAAATCCCTTATAAATCAAAAGAATAGACCGAGATAGGGT
[37 nt withheld, positions 1870-1906]
AAAGAACGTGGACTCCAACGTCAAAGG
[49 nt withheld, positions 1934-1982]
T
[91 nt withheld, positions 1984-2074]
G
[124 nt withheld, positions 2076-2199]
GGGGATACCCCCTAGAGCCCCAGCTGCGCAGATCTGCTATGGCAGGGCCTGCCGCCCCGACGTTGGCTGC
GAGCCCTGGGCCTTCACCCGAACTTGGGGGGTGGGGTGGGGAAAAGGAAGAAACGCGGGCGTATTGGCCC
CAATGGGGTCTCGGTGGGGTATCGACAGAGTGCCAGCCCTGGGACCGAACCCCGCGTTTATGAACAAACG
ACCCAACACCCGTGCGTTTTATTCTGTCTTTTTATTGCCGTCATAGCGCGGGTTCCTTCCGGTATTGTCT
CCTTCCGTGTTTCAGTTAGCCTCCCCCGTTTAAACTCATTACTAACCGGTAGGGATCGAACCCTTTTGGA
CCCTCGTACAGAAGCTAATACGACTCACTATAGGGAAATAAGAGAGAAAAGAAGAGTAAGAAGAAATATA
AGAGCCACCATGGGCTCCGTGTCCAACCAGCAGTTTGCAGGTGGCTGCGCCAAGGCGGCAGAAGAGGCGC
CCGAGGAGGCGCCGGAGGACGCGGCCCGGGCGGCGGACGAGCCTCAGCTGCTGCACGGTGCGGGCATCTG
TAAGTGGTTCAACGTGCGCATGGGGTTCGGCTTCCTGTCCATGACCGCCCGCGCCGGGGTCGCGCTCGAC
CCCCCAGTGGATGTCTTTGTGCACCAGAGTAAGCTGCACATGGAAGGGTTCCGGAGCTTGAAGGAGGGTG
AGGCAGTGGAGTTCACCTTTAAGAAGTCAGCCAAGGGTCTGGAATCCATCCGTGTCACCGGACCTGGTGG
AGTATTCTGTATTGGGAGTGAGAGGCGGCCAAAAGGAAAGAGCATGCAGAAGCGCAGATCAAAAGGAGAC
AGGTGCTACAACTGTGGAGGTCTAGATCATCATGCCAAGGAATGCAAGCTGCCACCCCAGCCCAAGAAGT
GCCACTTCTGCCAGAGCATCAGCCATATGGTAGCCTCATGTCCGCTGAAGGCCCAGCAGGGCCCTAGTGC
ACAGGGAAAGCCAACCTACTTTCGAGAGGAAGAAGAAGAAATCCACAGCCCTACCCTGCTCCCGGAGGCA
CAGAATTGAGCTGCCTTCTGCGGGGCTTGCCTTCTGGCCATGCCCTTCTTCTCTCCCTTGCACCTGTACC
TCTTGGTCTTTGAATAAAGCCTGAGTAGGAAGTGAGGGTCTAGAACTAGTGTCGACGCAAGGGTTCGATC
CTCTAGAGTCCGGAGGCTGGATCGGTCCCGGTGTCTTCTATGGAGGTCAAAACAGCGTGGATGGCGTCTC
CAGGCGATCTGACGGTTCACTAAACGAGCTCTGCTTATATAGACCTCCCACCGTACACGCCTACCGCCCA
TTTGCGTCAATGGGGCGGAGTTGTTACGACATTTTGGAAAGTCCCGTTGATTTTGGTGCCAAAACAAACT
CCCATTGACGTCAATGGGGTGGAGACTTGGAAATCCCCGTGAGTCAAACCGCTATCCACGCCCATTGATG
TACTGCCAAAACCGCATCACCATGGTAATAGCGATGACTAATACGTAGATGTACTGCCAAGTAGGAAAGT
CCCATAAGGTCATGTACTGGGCATAATGCCAGGCGGGCCATTTACCGTCATTGACGTCAATAGGGGGCGT
ACTTGGCATATGATACACTTGATGTACTGCCAAGTGGGCAGTTTACCGTAAATACTCCACCCATTGACGT
CAATGGAAAGTCCCTATTGGCGTTACTATGGGAACATACGTCATTATTGACGTCAATGGGCGGGGGTCGT
TGGGCGGTCAGCCAGGCGGGCCATTTACCGTAAGTTATGTAACGCGGAACTCCATATATGGGCTATGAAC
TAATGACCCCGTAATTGATTACTATTAATAACTAGTCAATAATCAATGTCAACGCGTATATCTGGCCCGT
ACATCGCGAAGCAGCGCAAAACGCCTAACCCTAAGCAGATTCTTCATGCAATTGTCGGTCAAGCCTTGCC
TTGTTGTAGCTTAAATTTTGCTCGCGCACTACTCAGCGACCTCCAACACACAAGCAGGGAGCAGATACTG
GCTTAACTATGCGGCATCAGAGCAGATTGTACTGAGAGTGCACCATAGGGGATCGGGAGATCTCCCGATC
CGTCGACGTCAGGTGGCACTTTTCGGGGAAATGTGCGCGGAACCCCTATTTGTTTATTTTTCTAAATACA
TTCAAATATGTATCCGCTCATGAGACAATAACCCTGATAAATGCTTCAATAATATTGAAAAAGGAAGAGT
ATGAGTATTCAACATTTCCGTGTCGCCCTTATTCCCTTTTTTGCGGCATTTTGCCTTCCTGTTTTTGCTC
ACCCAGAAACGCTGGTGAAAGTAAAAGATGCTGAAGATCAGTTGGGTGCACGAGTGGGTTACATCGAACT
GGATCTCAACAGCGGTAAGATCCTTGAGAGTTTTCGCCCCGAAGAACGTTTTCCAATGATGAGCACTTTT
AAAGTTCTGCTATGTGGCGCGGTATTATCCCGTATTGACGCCGGGCAAGAGCAACTCGGTCGCCGCATAC
ACTATTCTCAGAATGACTTGGTTGAGTACTCACCAGTCACAGAAAAGCATCTTACGGATGGCATGACAGT
AAGAGAATTATGCAGTGCTGCCATAACCATGAGTGATAACACTGCGGCCAACTTACTTCTGACAACGATC
GGAGGACCGAAGGAGCTAACCGCTTTTTTGCACAACATGGGGGATCATGTAACTCGCCTTGATCGTTGGG
AACCGGAGCTGAATGAAGCCATACCAAACGACGAGCGTGACACCACGATGCCTGTAGCAATGGCAACAAC
GTTGCGCAAACTATTAACTGGCGAACTACTTACTCTAGCTTCCCGGCAACAATTAATAGACTGGATGGAG
GCGGATAAAGTTGCAGGACCACTTCTGCGCTCGGCCCTTCCGGCTGGCTGGTTTATTGCTGATAAATCTG
GAGCCGGTGAGCGTGGGTCTCGCGGTATCATTGCAGCACTGGGGCCAGATGGTAAGCCCTCCCGTATCGT
AGTTATCTACACGACGGGGAGTCAGGCAACTATGGATGAACGAAATAGACAGATCGCTGAGATAGGTGCC
TCACTGATTAAGCATTGGTAACTGTCAGACCAAGTTTACTCATATATACTTTAGATTGATTTAAAACTTC
ATTTTTAATTTAAAAGGATCTAGGTGAAGATCCTTTTTGATAATCTCATGACCAAAATCCCTTAACGTGA
GTTTTCGTTCCACTGAGCGTCAGACCCCGTAGAAAAGATCAAAGGATCTTCTTGAGATCCTTTTTTTCTG
CGCGTAATCTGCTGCTTGCAAACAAAAAAACCACCGCTACCAGCGGTGGTTTGTTTGCCGGATCAAGAGC
TACCAACTCTTTTTCCGAAGGTAACTGGCTTCAGCAGAGCGCAGATACCAAATACTGTTCTTCTAGTGTA
GCCGTAGTTAGGCCACCACTTCAAGAACTCTGTAGCACCGCCTACATACCTCGCTCTGCTAATCCTGTTA
CCAGTGGCTGCTGCCAGTGGCGATAAGTCGTGTCTTACCGGGTTGGACTCAAGACGATAGTTACCGGATA
AGGCGCAGCGGTCGGGCTGAACGGGGGGTTCGTGCACACAGCCCAGCTTGGAGCGAACGACCTACACCGA
ACTGAGATACCTACAGCGTGAGCTATGAGAAAGCGCCACGCTTCCCGAAGGGAGAAAGGCGGACAGGTAT
CCGGTAAGCGGCAGGGTCGGAACAGGAGAGCGCACGAGGGAGCTTCCAGGGGGAAACGCCTGGTATCTTT
ATAGTCCTGTCGGGTTTCGCCACCTCTGACTTGAGCGTCGATTTTTGTGATGCTCGTCAGGGGGGCGGAG
CCTATGGAAAAACGCCAGCAACGCGGCCTTTTTACGGTTCCTGGCCTTTTGCTGGCCTTTTGCTCACATG
TTCTTTCCTGCGTTATCCCCTGATTCTGTGGATAACCGTATTACCGCCTTTGAGTGAGCTGATACCGCTC
GCCGCAGCCGAACGACCGAGCGCAGCGAGTCAGTGAGCGAGGAAGCGGAAG
