LOCUS       Exported 881 bp ds-DNA linear SYN 31-MAY-2021
DEFINITION  synthetic linear DNA
ACCESSION   .
VERSION     .
KEYWORDS    pcDNA3.3_LIN28A
SOURCE      synthetic DNA construct
  ORGANISM  synthetic DNA construct
REFERENCE   1 (bases 1 to 881)
  AUTHORS   Warren L, Manos PD, Ahfeldt T, Loh YH, Li H, Lau F, Ebina W, Mandal
            PK, Smith ZD, Meissner A, Daley GQ, Brack AS, Collins JJ, Cowan C,
            Schlaeger TM, Rossi DJ
  TITLE     Highly Efficient Reprogramming to Pluripotency and Directed
            Differentiation of Human Cells with Synthetic Modified mRNA.
  JOURNAL   Cell Stem Cell. 2010 Sep 29. ():.
  PUBMED    20888316
REFERENCE   2 (bases 1 to 881)
  AUTHORS   .
  TITLE     Direct Submission
  JOURNAL   Exported May 31, 2021 from SnapGene Server 1.1.58
            http://www.snapgene.com
FEATURES             Location/Qualifiers
     source          1..881
                     /organism="synthetic DNA construct"
                     /mol_type="other DNA"
     regulatory      845..854
                     /regulatory_class="other"
                     /note="vertebrate consensus sequence for strong initiation
                     of translation (Kozak, 1987)"
ORIGIN
        1 aaccgtcaga tcgcctggag acgccatcca cgctgttttg acctccatag aagacaccgg
       61 gaccgatcca gcctccggac tctagaggat cgaacccttg cgtcgacact agttctagac
      121 cctcacttcc tactcaggct ttattcaaag accaagaggt acaggtgcaa gggagagaag
      181 aagggcatgg ccagaaggca agccccgcag aaggcagctc aattctgtgc ctccgggagc
      241 agggtagggc tgtggatttc ttcttcttcc tctcgaaagt aggttggctt tccctgtgca
      301 ctagggccct gctgggcctt cagcggacat gaggctacca tatggctgat gctctggcag
      361 aagtggcact tcttgggctg gggtggcagc ttgcattcct tggcatgatg atctagacct
      421 ccacagttgt agcacctgtc tccttttgat ctgcgcttct gcatgctctt tccttttggc
      481 cgcctctcac tcccaataca gaatactcca ccaggtccgg tgacacggat ggattccaga
      541 cccttggctg acttcttaaa ggtgaactcc actgcctcac cctccttcaa gctccggaac
      601 ccttccatgt gcagcttact ctggtgcaca aagacatcca ctggggggtc gagcgcgacc
      661 ccggcgcggg cggtcatgga caggaagccg aaccccatgc gcacgttgaa ccacttacag
      721 atgcccgcac cgtgcagcag ctgaggctcg tccgccgccc gggccgcgtc ctccggcccc
      781 tcctcgggcg cctcttctgc cgccttggcg cagccacctg caaactgctg gttggacacg
      841 gagcccatgg tggctcttat atttcttcta tctcttccct a
//
