>Addgene plasmid #26819 | pcDNA3.3_LIN28A | addgene partial sequence | sequence record 43961 | TK-pA-R 5'-ttgtctccttccgtgtttca-3'
CCGGTAGGGATCGAACCCTTTTGGACCCTCGTACAGAAGCTAATACGACTCACTATAGGGAAATAAGAGA
GAAAAGAAGAGTAAGAAGAAATATAAGAGCCACCATGGGCTCCGTGTCCAACCAGCAGTTTGCAGGTGGC
TGCGCCAAGGCGGCAGAAGAGGCGCCCGAGGAGGCGCCGGAGGACGCGGCCCGGGCGGCGGACGAGCCTC
AGCTGCTGCACGGTGCGGGCATCTGTAAGTGGTTCAACGTGCGCATGGGGTTCGGCTTCCTGTCCATGAC
CGCCCGCGCCGGGGTCGCGCTCGACCCCCCAGTGGATGTCTTTGTGCACCAGAGTAAGCTGCACATGGAA
GGGTTCCGGAGCTTGAAGGAGGGTGAGGCAGTGGAGTTCACCTTTAAGAAGTCAGCCAAGGGTCTGGAAT
CCATCCGTGTCACCGGACCTGGTGGAGTATTCTGTATTGGGAGTGAGAGGCGGCCAAAAGGAAAGAGCAT
GCAGAAGCGCAGATCAAAAGGAGACAGGTGCTACAACTGTGGAGGTCTAGATCATCATGCCAAGGAATGC
AAGCTGCCACCCCAGCCCAAGAAGTGCCACTTCTGCCAGAGCATCAGCCATATGGTAGCCTCATGTCCGC
TGAAGGCCCAGCAGGGCCCTAGTGCACAGGGAAAGCCAACCTACTTTCGAGAGGAAGAAGAAGAAATCCA
CAGCCCTACCCTGCTCCCGGAGGCACAGAATTGAGCTGCCTTCTGCGGGGCTTGCCTTCTGGCCATGCCC
TTCTTCTCTCCCTTGCACCTGTACCTCTTGGTCTTTGAATAAAGCCTGAGTAGGAAGTGAGGGTCTAGAA
CTAGTGTCGACGCAAGGGTTCGATCCTCTAGAGTC
